>Addgene plasmid #172493 | U6-sgR26-eCas9-T2A-BlastR | addgene full sequence | sequence record 384389 | Addgene NGS Result
CGTCGACGGATCGGGAGATCTCCCGATCCCCTATGGTGCACTCTCAGTACAATCTGCTCTGATGCCGCAT
AGTTAAGCCAGTATCTGCTCCCTGCTTGTGTGTTGGAGGTCGCTGAGTAGTGCGCGAGCAAAATTTAAGC
TACAACAAGGCAAGGCTTGACCGACAATTGCATGAAGAATCTGCTTAGGGTTAGGCGTTTTGCGCTGCTT
CGCGATGTACGGGCCAGATATACGCGTTGACATTGATTATTGACTAGTTATTAATAGTAATCAATTACGG
GGTCATTAGTTCATAGCCCATATATGGAGTTCCGCGTTACATAACTTACGGTAAATGGCCCGCCTGGCTG
ACCGCCCAACGACCCCCGCCCATTGACGTCAATAATGACGTATGTTCCCATAGTAACGCCAATAGGGACT
TTCCATTGACGTCAATGGGTGGAGTATTTACGGTAAACTGCCCACTTGGCAGTACATCAAGTGTATCATA
TGCCAAGTACGCCCCCTATTGACGTCAATGACGGTAAATGGCCCGCCTGGCATTATGCCCAGTACATGAC
CTTATGGGACTTTCCTACTTGGCAGTACATCTACGTATTAGTCATCGCTATTACCATGGTGATGCGGTTT
TGGCAGTACATCAATGGGCGTGGATAGCGGTTTGACTCACGGGGATTTCCAAGTCTCCACCCCATTGACG
TCAATGGGAGTTTGTTTTGGCACCAAAATCAACGGGACTTTCCAAAATGTCGTAACAACTCCGCCCCATT
GACGCAAATGGGCGGTAGGCGTGTACGGTGGGAGGTCTATATAAGCAGCGCGTTTTGCCTGTACTGGGTC
TCTCTGGTTAGACCAGATCTGAGCCTGGGAGCTCTCTGGCTAACTAGGGAACCCACTGCTTAAGCCTCAA
TAAAGCTTGCCTTGAGTGCTTCAAGTAGTGTGTGCCCGTCTGTTGTGTGACTCTGGTAACTAGAGATCCC
TCAGACCCTTTTAGTCAGTGTGGAAAATCTCTAGCAGTGGCGCCCGAACAGGGACTTGAAAGCGAAAGGG
AAACCAGAGGAGCTCTCTCGACGCAGGACTCGGCTTGCTGAAGCGCGCACGGCAAGAGGCGAGGGGCGGC
GACTGGTGAGTACGCCAAAAATTTTGACTAGCGGAGGCTAGAAGGAGAGAGATGGGTGCGAGAGCGTCAG
TATTAAGCGGGGGAGAATTAGATCGCGATGGGAAAAAATTCGGTTAAGGCCAGGGGGAAAGAAAAAATAT
AAATTAAAACATATAGTATGGGCAAGCAGGGAGCTAGAACGATTCGCAGTTAATCCTGGCCTGTTAGAAA
CATCAGAAGGCTGTAGACAAATACTGGGACAGCTACAACCATCCCTTCAGACAGGATCAGAAGAACTTAG
ATCATTATATAATACAGTAGCAACCCTCTATTGTGTGCATCAAAGGATAGAGATAAAAGACACCAAGGAA
GCTTTAGACAAGATAGAGGAAGAGCAAAACAAAAGTAAGACCACCGCACAGCAAGCGGCCGGCCGCTGAT
CTTCAGACCTGGAGGAGGAGATATGAGGGACAATTGGAGAAGTGAATTATATAAATATAAAGTAGTAAAA
ATTGAACCATTAGGAGTAGCACCCACCAAGGCAAAGAGAAGAGTGGTGCAGAGAGAAAAAAGAGCAGTGG
GAATAGGAGCTTTGTTCCTTGGGTTCTTGGGAGCAGCAGGAAGCACTATGGGCGCAGCGTCAATGACGCT
GACGGTACAGGCCAGACAATTATTGTCTGGTATAGTGCAGCAGCAGAACAATTTGCTGAGGGCTATTGAG
GCGCAACAGCATCTGTTGCAACTCACAGTCTGGGGCATCAAGCAGCTCCAGGCAAGAATCCTGGCTGTGG
AAAGATACCTAAAGGATCAACAGCTCCTGGGGATTTGGGGTTGCTCTGGAAAACTCATTTGCACCACTGC
TGTGCCTTGGAATGCTAGTTGGAGTAATAAATCTCTGGAACAGATTTGGAATCACACGACCTGGATGGAG
TGGGACAGAGAAATTAACAATTACACAAGCTTAATACACTCCTTAATTGAAGAATCGCAAAACCAGCAAG
AAAAGAATGAACAAGAATTATTGGAATTAGATAAATGGGCAAGTTTGTGGAATTGGTTTAACATAACAAA
TTGGCTGTGGTATATAAAATTATTCATAATGATAGTAGGAGGCTTGGTAGGTTTAAGAATAGTTTTTGCT
GTACTTTCTATAGTGAATAGAGTTAGGCAGGGATATTCACCATTATCGTTTCAGACCCACCTCCCAACCC
CGAGGGGACCCGACAGGCCCGAAGGAATAGAAGAAGAAGGTGGAGAGAGAGACAGAGACAGATCCATTCG
ATTAGTGAACGGATCGGCACTGCGTGCGCCAATTCTGCAGACAAATGGCAGTATTCATCCACAATTTTAA
AAGAAAAGGGGGGATTGGGGGGTACAGTGCAGGGGAAAGAATAGTAGACATAATAGCAACAGACATACAA
ACTAAAGAATTACAAAAACAAATTACAAAAATTCAAAATTTTCGGGTTTATTACAGGGACAGCAGAGATC
CAGTTTGGTTAGTACCGGGCCCGGGTCGACTAGTGATCAGTGTGAGGGAGTGTAAAGCTGGTTTGAGGGC
CTATTTCCCATGATTCCTTCATATTTGCATATACGATACAAGGCTGTTAGAGAGATAATTAGAATTAATT
TGACTGTAAACACAAAGATATTAGTACAAAATACGTGACGTAGAAAGTAATAATTTCTTGGGTAGTTTGC
AGTTTTAAAATTATGTTTTAAAATGGACTATCATATGCTTACCGTAACTTGAAAGTATTTCGATTTCTTG
GCTTTATATATCTTGTGGAAAGGACGAAACACCGGATTCTCCCAGGCCCAGGGGTTTTAGAGCTAGAAAT
AGCAAGTTAAAATAAGGCTAGTCCGTTATCAACTTGAAAAAGTGGCACCGAGTCGGTGCTTTTTTAAACC
GCTGTTCCTAGGAATCCCGAGGCCTTAGGTCTTGAAAGGAGTGGGAATTGGCTCCGGTGCCCGTCAGTGG
GCAGAGCGCACATCGCCCACAGTCCCCGAGAAGTTGGGGGGAGGGGTCGGCAATTGATCCGGTGCCTAGA
GAAGGTGGCGCGGGGTAAACTGGGAAAGTGATGTCGTGTACTGGCTCCGCCTTTTTCCCGAGGGTGGGGG
AGAACCGTATATAAGTGCAGTAGTCGCCGTGAACGTTCTTTTTCGCAACGGGTTTGCCGCCAGAACACAG
GGACCCGACATTAGCGCTACAGCTTAAGCGGGCCACCATGGACTATAAGGACCACGACGGAGACTACAAG
GATCATGATATTGATTACAAAGACGATGACGATAAGATGGCCCCAAAGAAGAAGCGGAAGGTCGGTATCC
ACGGAGTCCCAGCAGCCGACAAGAAGTACAGCATCGGCCTGGACATCGGCACCAACTCTGTGGGCTGGGC
CGTGATCACCGACGAGTACAAGGTGCCCAGCAAGAAATTCAAGGTGCTGGGCAACACCGACCGGCACAGC
ATCAAGAAGAACCTGATCGGAGCCCTGCTGTTCGACAGCGGCGAAACAGCCGAGGCCACCCGGCTGAAGA
GAACCGCCAGAAGAAGATACACCAGACGGAAGAACCGGATCTGCTATCTGCAAGAGATCTTCAGCAACGA
GATGGCCAAGGTGGACGACAGCTTCTTCCACAGACTGGAAGAGTCCTTCCTGGTGGAAGAGGATAAGAAG
CACGAGCGGCACCCCATCTTCGGCAACATCGTGGACGAGGTGGCCTACCACGAGAAGTACCCCACCATCT
ACCACCTGAGAAAGAAACTGGTGGACAGCACCGACAAGGCCGACCTGCGGCTGATCTATCTGGCCCTGGC
CCACATGATCAAGTTCCGGGGCCACTTCCTGATCGAGGGCGACCTGAACCCCGACAACAGCGACGTGGAC
AAGCTGTTCATCCAGCTGGTGCAGACCTACAACCAGCTGTTCGAGGAAAACCCCATCAACGCCAGCGGCG
TGGACGCCAAGGCCATCCTGTCTGCCAGACTGAGCAAGAGCAGACGGCTGGAAAATCTGATCGCCCAGCT
GCCCGGCGAGAAGAAGAATGGCCTGTTCGGAAACCTGATTGCCCTGAGCCTGGGCCTGACCCCCAACTTC
AAGAGCAACTTCGACCTGGCCGAGGATGCCAAACTGCAGCTGAGCAAGGACACCTACGACGACGACCTGG
ACAACCTGCTGGCCCAGATCGGCGACCAGTACGCCGACCTGTTTCTGGCCGCCAAGAACCTGTCCGACGC
CATCCTGCTGAGCGACATCCTGAGAGTGAACACCGAGATCACCAAGGCCCCCCTGAGCGCCTCTATGATC
AAGAGATACGACGAGCACCACCAGGACCTGACCCTGCTGAAAGCTCTCGTGCGGCAGCAGCTGCCTGAGA
AGTACAAAGAGATTTTCTTCGACCAGAGCAAGAACGGCTACGCCGGCTACATTGACGGCGGAGCCAGCCA
GGAAGAGTTCTACAAGTTCATCAAGCCCATCCTGGAAAAGATGGACGGCACCGAGGAACTGCTCGTGAAG
CTGAACAGAGAGGACCTGCTGCGGAAGCAGCGGACCTTCGACAACGGCAGCATCCCCCACCAGATCCACC
TGGGAGAGCTGCACGCCATTCTGCGGCGGCAGGAAGATTTTTACCCATTCCTGAAGGACAACCGGGAAAA
GATCGAGAAGATCCTGACCTTCCGCATCCCCTACTACGTGGGCCCTCTGGCCAGGGGAAACAGCAGATTC
GCCTGGATGACCAGAAAGAGCGAGGAAACCATCACCCCCTGGAACTTCGAGGAAGTGGTGGACAAGGGCG
CTTCCGCCCAGAGCTTCATCGAGCGGATGACCAACTTCGATAAGAACCTGCCCAACGAGAAGGTGCTGCC
CAAGCACAGCCTGCTGTACGAGTACTTCACCGTGTATAACGAGCTGACCAAAGTGAAATACGTGACCGAG
GGAATGAGAAAGCCCGCCTTCCTGAGCGGCGAGCAGAAAAAGGCCATCGTGGACCTGCTGTTCAAGACCA
ACCGGAAAGTGACCGTGAAGCAGCTGAAAGAGGACTACTTCAAGAAAATCGAGTGCTTCGACTCCGTGGA
AATCTCCGGCGTGGAAGATCGGTTCAACGCCTCCCTGGGCACATACCACGATCTGCTGAAAATTATCAAG
GACAAGGACTTCCTGGACAATGAGGAAAACGAGGACATTCTGGAAGATATCGTGCTGACCCTGACACTGT
TTGAGGACAGAGAGATGATCGAGGAACGGCTGAAAACCTATGCCCACCTGTTCGACGACAAAGTGATGAA
GCAGCTGAAGCGGCGGAGATACACCGGCTGGGGCAGGCTGAGCCGGAAGCTGATCAACGGCATCCGGGAC
AAGCAGTCCGGCAAGACAATCCTGGATTTCCTGAAGTCCGACGGCTTCGCCAACAGAAACTTCATGCAGC
TGATCCACGACGACAGCCTGACCTTTAAAGAGGACATCCAGAAAGCCCAGGTGTCCGGCCAGGGCGATAG
CCTGCACGAGCACATTGCCAATCTGGCCGGCAGCCCCGCCATTAAGAAGGGCATCCTGCAGACAGTGAAG
GTGGTGGACGAGCTCGTGAAAGTGATGGGCCGGCACAAGCCCGAGAACATCGTGATCGAAATGGCCAGAG
AGAACCAGACCACCCAGAAGGGACAGAAGAACAGCCGCGAGAGAATGAAGCGGATCGAAGAGGGCATCAA
AGAGCTGGGCAGCCAGATCCTGAAAGAACACCCCGTGGAAAACACCCAGCTGCAGAACGAGAAGCTGTAC
CTGTACTACCTGCAGAATGGGCGGGATATGTACGTGGACCAGGAACTGGACATCAACCGGCTGTCCGACT
ACGATGTGGACCATATCGTGCCTCAGAGCTTTCTGGCCGACGACTCCATCGACAACAAGGTGCTGACCAG
AAGCGACAAGAACCGGGGCAAGAGCGACAACGTGCCCTCCGAAGAGGTCGTGAAGAAGATGAAGAACTAC
TGGCGGCAGCTGCTGAACGCCAAGCTGATTACCCAGAGAAAGTTCGACAATCTGACCAAGGCCGAGAGAG
GCGGCCTGAGCGAACTGGATAAGGCCGGCTTCATCAAGAGACAGCTGGTGGAAACCCGGCAGATCACAAA
GCACGTGGCACAGATCCTGGACTCCCGGATGAACACTAAGTACGACGAGAATGACAAGCTGATCCGGGAA
GTGAAAGTGATCACCCTGAAGTCCAAGCTGGTGTCCGATTTCCGGAAGGATTTCCAGTTTTACAAAGTGC
GCGAGATCAACAACTACCACCACGCCCACGACGCCTACCTGAACGCCGTCGTGGGAACCGCCCTGATCAA
AAAGTACCCTGCGCTGGAAAGCGAGTTCGTGTACGGCGACTACAAGGTGTACGACGTGCGGAAGATGATC
GCCAAGAGCGAGCAGGAAATCGGCAAGGCTACCGCCAAGTACTTCTTCTACAGCAACATCATGAACTTTT
TCAAGACCGAGATTACCCTGGCCAACGGCGAGATCCGGAAGGCGCCTCTGATCGAGACAAACGGCGAAAC
CGGGGAGATCGTGTGGGATAAGGGCCGGGATTTTGCCACCGTGCGGAAAGTGCTGAGCATGCCCCAAGTG
AATATCGTGAAAAAGACCGAGGTGCAGACAGGCGGCTTCAGCAAAGAGTCTATCCTGCCCAAGAGGAACA
GCGATAAGCTGATCGCCAGAAAGAAGGACTGGGACCCTAAGAAGTACGGCGGCTTCGACAGCCCCACCGT
GGCCTATTCTGTGCTGGTGGTGGCCAAAGTGGAAAAGGGCAAGTCCAAGAAACTGAAGAGTGTGAAAGAG
CTGCTGGGGATCACCATCATGGAAAGAAGCAGCTTCGAGAAGAATCCCATCGACTTTCTGGAAGCCAAGG
GCTACAAAGAAGTGAAAAAGGACCTGATCATCAAGCTGCCTAAGTACTCCCTGTTCGAGCTGGAAAACGG
CCGGAAGAGAATGCTGGCCTCTGCCGGCGAACTGCAGAAGGGAAACGAACTGGCCCTGCCCTCCAAATAT
GTGAACTTCCTGTACCTGGCCAGCCACTATGAGAAGCTGAAGGGCTCCCCCGAGGATAATGAGCAGAAAC
AGCTGTTTGTGGAACAGCACAAGCACTACCTGGACGAGATCATCGAGCAGATCAGCGAGTTCTCCAAGAG
AGTGATCCTGGCCGACGCTAATCTGGACAAAGTGCTGTCCGCCTACAACAAGCACCGGGATAAGCCCATC
AGAGAGCAGGCCGAGAATATCATCCACCTGTTTACCCTGACCAATCTGGGAGCCCCTGCCGCCTTCAAGT
ACTTTGACACCACCATCGACCGGAAGAGGTACACCAGCACCAAAGAGGTGCTGGACGCCACCCTGATCCA
CCAGAGCATCACCGGCCTGTACGAGACACGGATCGACCTGTCTCAGCTGGGAGGCGACAAAAGGCCGGCG
GCCACGAAAAAGGCCGGCCAGGCAAAAAAGAAAAAGGGCAGTGGAGAGGGCAGAGGAAGTCTGCTAACAT
GCGGTGACGTCGAGGAGAATCCTGGCCCAATGGCCAAGCCTTTGTCTCAAGAAGAATCCACCCTCATTGA
AAGAGCAACGGCTACAATCAACAGCATCCCCATCTCTGAAGACTACAGCGTCGCCAGCGCAGCTCTCTCT
AGCGACGGCCGCATCTTCACTGGTGTCAATGTATATCATTTTACTGGGGGACCTTGTGCAGAACTCGTGG
TGCTGGGCACTGCTGCTGCTGCGGCAGCTGGCAACCTGACTTGTATCGTCGCGATCGGAAATGAGAACAG
GGGCATCTTGAGCCCCTGCGGACGGTGCCGACAGGTGCTTCTCGATCTGCATCCTGGGATCAAAGCCATA
GTGAAGGACAGTGATGGACAGCCGACGGCAGTTGGGATTCGTGAATTGCTGCCCTCTGGTTATGTGTGGG
AGGGCTAAAAACGTTGTTGTTTGGGGTTGAATTACTCTTCTAGACCGCGGCGCGCCCGATAATCAACCTC
TGGATTACAAAATTTGTGAAAGATTGACTGGTATTCTTAACTATGTTGCTCCTTTTACGCTATGTGGATA
CGCTGCTTTAATGCCTTTGTATCATGCTATTGCTTCCCGTATGGCTTTCATTTTCTCCTCCTTGTATAAA
TCCTGGTTGCTGTCTCTTTATGAGGAGTTGTGGCCCGTTGTCAGGCAACGTGGCGTGGTGTGCACTGTGT
TTGCTGACGCAACCCCCACTGGTTGGGGCATTGCCACCACCTGTCAGCTCCTTTCCGGGACTTTCGCTTT
CCCCCTCCCTATTGCCACGGCGGAACTCATCGCCGCCTGCCTTGCCCGCTGCTGGACAGGGGCTCGGCTG
TTGGGCACTGACAATTCCGTGGTGTTGTCGGGGAAATCATCGTCCTTTCCTTGGCTGCTCGCCTGTGTTG
CCACCTGGATTCTGCGCGGGACGTCCTTCTGCTACGTCCCTTCGGCCCTCAATCCAGCGGACCTTCCTTC
CCGCGGCCTGCTGCCGGCTCTGCGGCCTCTTCCGCGTCTTCGCCTTCGCCCTCAGACGAGTCGGATCTCC
CTTTGGGCCGCCTCCCCGCATCGATACCGTCGACCTCGATCGAGACCTAGAAAAACATGGAGCAATCACA
AGTAGCAATACAGCAGCTACCAATGCTGATTGTGCCTGGCTAGAAGCACAAGAGGAGGAGGAGGTGGGTT
TTCCAGTCACACCTCAGGTACCTTTAAGACCAATGACTTACAAGGCAGCTGTAGATCTTAGCCACTTTTT
AAAAGAAAAGGGGGGACTGGAAGGGCTAATTCACTCCCAACGAAGACAAGATATCCTTGATCTGTGGATC
TACCACACACAAGGCTACTTCCCTGATTGGCAGAACTACACACCAGGGCCAGGGATCAGATATCCACTGA
CCTTTGGATGGTGCTACAAGCTAGTACCAGTTGAGCAAGAGAAGGTAGAAGAAGCCAATGAAGGAGAGAA
CACCCGCTTGTTACACCCTGTGAGCCTGCATGGGATGGATGACCCGGAGAGAGAAGTATTAGAGTGGAGG
TTTGACAGCCGCCTAGCATTTCATCACATGGCCCGAGAGCTGCATCCGGACTGTACTGGGTCTCTCTGGT
TAGACCAGATCTGAGCCTGGGAGCTCTCTGGCTAACTAGGGAACCCACTGCTTAAGCCTCAATAAAGCTT
GCCTTGAGTGCTTCAAGTAGTGTGTGCCCGTCTGTTGTGTGACTCTGGTAACTAGAGATCCCTCAGACCC
TTTTAGTCAGTGTGGAAAATCTCTAGCAGCATGTGAGCAAAAGGCCAGCAAAAGGCCAGGAACCGTAAAA
AGGCCGCGTTGCTGGCGTTTTTCCATAGGCTCCGCCCCCCTGACGAGCATCACAAAAATCGACGCTCAAG
TCAGAGGTGGCGAAACCCGACAGGACTATAAAGATACCAGGCGTTTCCCCCTGGAAGCTCCCTCGTGCGC
TCTCCTGTTCCGACCCTGCCGCTTACCGGATACCTGTCCGCCTTTCTCCCTTCGGGAAGCGTGGCGCTTT
CTCATAGCTCACGCTGTAGGTATCTCAGTTCGGTGTAGGTCGTTCGCTCCAAGCTGGGCTGTGTGCACGA
ACCCCCCGTTCAGCCCGACCGCTGCGCCTTATCCGGTAACTATCGTCTTGAGTCCAACCCGGTAAGACAC
GACTTATCGCCACTGGCAGCAGCCACTGGTAACAGGATTAGCAGAGCGAGGTATGTAGGCGGTGCTACAG
AGTTCTTGAAGTGGTGGCCTAACTACGGCTACACTAGAAGAACAGTATTTGGTATCTGCGCTCTGCTGAA
GCCAGTTACCTTCGGAAAAAGAGTTGGTAGCTCTTGATCCGGCAAACAAACCACCGCTGGTAGCGGTGGT
TTTTTTGTTTGCAAGCAGCAGATTACGCGCAGAAAAAAAGGATCTCAAGAAGATCCTTTGATCTTTTCTA
CGGGGTCTGACGCTCAGTGGAACGAAAACTCACGTTAAGGGATTTTGGTCATGAGATTATCAAAAAGGAT
CTTCACCTAGATCCTTTTAAATTAAAAATGAAGTTTTAAATCAATCTAAAGTATATATGAGTAAACTTGG
TCTGACAGTTACCAATGCTTAATCAGTGAGGCACCTATCTCAGCGATCTGTCTATTTCGTTCATCCATAG
TTGCCTGACTCCCCGTCGTGTAGATAACTACGATACGGGAGGGCTTACCATCTGGCCCCAGTGCTGCAAT
GATACCGCGAGACCCACGCTCACCGGCTCCAGATTTATCAGCAATAAACCAGCCAGCCGGAAGGGCCGAG
CGCAGAAGTGGTCCTGCAACTTTATCCGCCTCCATCCAGTCTATTAATTGTTGCCGGGAAGCTAGAGTAA
GTAGTTCGCCAGTTAATAGTTTGCGCAACGTTGTTGCCATTGCTACAGGCATCGTGGTGTCACGCTCGTC
GTTTGGTATGGCTTCATTCAGCTCCGGTTCCCAACGATCAAGGCGAGTTACATGATCCCCCATGTTGTGC
AAAAAAGCGGTTAGCTCCTTCGGTCCTCCGATCGTTGTCAGAAGTAAGTTGGCCGCAGTGTTATCACTCA
TGGTTATGGCAGCACTGCATAATTCTCTTACTGTCATGCCATCCGTAAGATGCTTTTCTGTGACTGGTGA
GTACTCAACCAAGTCATTCTGAGAATAGTGTATGCGGCGACCGAGTTGCTCTTGCCCGGCGTCAATACGG
GATAATACCGCGCCACATAGCAGAACTTTAAAAGTGCTCATCATTGGAAAACGTTCTTCGGGGCGAAAAC
TCTCAAGGATCTTACCGCTGTTGAGATCCAGTTCGATGTAACCCACTCGTGCACCCAACTGATCTTCAGC
ATCTTTTACTTTCACCAGCGTTTCTGGGTGAGCAAAAACAGGAAGGCAAAATGCCGCAAAAAAGGGAATA
AGGGCGACACGGAAATGTTGAATACTCATACTCTTCCTTTTTCAATATTATTGAAGCATTTATCAGGGTT
ATTGTCTCATGAGCGGATACATATTTGAATGTATTTAGAAAAATAAACAAATAGGGGTTCCGCGCACATT
TCCCCGAAAAGTGCCACCTGA
Features (pLannotate 1.2.2; 25 found; start..end, strand, type, name):
     32..84      -  misc_feature   bom (fragment): basis of mobility region from pBR322
    239..618     +  enhancer       CMV enhancer: human cytomegalovirus immediate early enhancer
    619..818     +  promoter       CMV promoter: human cytomegalovirus (CMV) immediate early promoter
    836..1016    +  LTR            5' LTR (truncated): truncated 5' long terminal repeat (LTR) from HIV-1
   1063..1188    +  misc_feature   HIV-1 Ψ: packaging signal of human immunodeficiency virus type 1
   1172..1510    +  CDS            HIV-1 gag (fragment): gag protein from human immunodeficiency virus 1; gag
   1685..1918    +  misc_feature   RRE: The Rev response element (RRE) of HIV-1 allows for Rev-dependent mRNA export from the nucleus to the cytoplasm.
   2295..2395    +  CDS            Rev (fragment): human immunodeficiency virus 1 (HIV-1) Rev protein; rev; enhances nuclear export of unspliced and incompletely spliced viral mRNAs
   2445..2562    +  misc_feature   cPPT/CTS: central polypurine tract and central termination sequence of HIV-1
   2655..2895    +  promoter       U6 promoter: RNA polymerase III promoter for human U6 snRNA
   2904..2923    -  misc_feature   HA-L (fragment): left homology arm from intron 1 of the mouse Rosa26 gene (Soriano, 1999)
   2924..2999    +  misc_RNA       gRNA scaffold: guide RNA scaffold for the Streptococcus pyogenes CRISPR/Cas9 system
   3036..3053    +  CDS            small t antigen (fragment): SV40 (simian virus 40) small t antigen
   3079..3290    +  promoter       EF-1α core promoter: core promoter for human elongation factor EF-1α
   3448..5049    +  CDS            Cas9(N): N-terminal portion of Streptococcus pyogenes Cas9 (Zetsche et al., 2015)
   5050..7548    +  CDS            Cas9(C): C-terminal portion of Streptococcus pyogenes Cas9 (Zetsche et al., 2015)
   7549..7596    +  CDS            nucleoplasmin NLS: bipartite nuclear localization signal from nucleoplasmin
   7660..8058    +  CDS            BSD: blasticidin S deaminase; Aspergillus terreus BSD; confers resistance to blasticidin
   8111..8699    +  misc_feature   WPRE: woodchuck hepatitis virus posttranscriptional regulatory element
   8700..8719    +  misc_feature   MCS (fragment): pBluescript multiple cloning site
   8721..9221    +  CDS            nef (fragment): NEF_HV1LA - Experimental evidence at protein level: Swiss-Prot protein existence level 1. Extracellular Nef protein targets CD4(+) T-lymphocytes for apoptosis by interacting with CXCR4 surface receptors. From Human immunodeficiency virus type 1 group M subtype B (isolate Lai) (HIV-1).
   9228..9408    +  LTR            5' LTR (truncated): truncated 5' long terminal repeat (LTR) from HIV-1
   9470..10058   -  rep_origin     ori: high-copy-number ColE1/pMB1/pBR322/pUC origin of replication
  10229..11089   -  CDS            AmpR: β-lactamase; bla; confers resistance to ampicillin, carbenicillin, and related antibiotics
  11090..11194   -  promoter       AmpR promoter: bla
