[The description below was written by a language model from this plasmid's Addgene catalogue record and pLannotate feature annotations shown in this document.]
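Description:
U6-sgR26-eCas9-T2A-BlastR is an all-in-one lentiviral CRISPR plasmid of about 11.2 kb, designed to cut the mouse Rosa26 safe-harbour locus so that a separately supplied donor can be integrated by homology-directed repair. It is propagated in E. coli through a high-copy ColE1/pUC-type origin with ampicillin resistance (AmpR under its own bla promoter). The lentiviral frame is HIV-1 derived. A CMV enhancer/promoter drives a truncated 5' LTR, followed by the Ψ packaging signal with a gag fragment, the Rev response element for Rev-dependent export of the genomic RNA, and the cPPT/CTS. A WPRE sits downstream of the cargo to enhance transcript expression, ahead of the 3' LTR region. The feature table labels this 3' element as a truncated LTR preceded by a nef-derived fragment.

The payload comprises two expression units. A human U6 RNA polymerase III promoter drives a 20-nt spacer fused to the Streptococcus pyogenes guide RNA scaffold. The annotation tool flags this spacer as matching Rosa26 intron 1 sequence, consistent with the stated target. Downstream, an EF-1α core promoter drives S. pyogenes Cas9, which was annotated as two contiguous halves but forms a single reading frame. The catalogue entry describes it as eCas9, the enhanced-specificity variant, though the specific mutations are not listed. Cas9 carries a C-terminal nucleoplasmin NLS and is followed by blasticidin S deaminase. According to the plasmid name the two are joined by a T2A self-cleaving peptide, which is not separately annotated, so nuclease and blasticidin resistance are produced from one transcript. This allows blasticidin enrichment of mammalian cells that received the construct. The associated work concerns mouse models of neoantigen-expressing pancreatic cancer.
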