Addgene plasmid #172493: U6-sgR26-eCas9-T2A-BlastR
Purpose: For CRISPR-assisted HDR, Rosa26 locus
Depositing lab: Tyler Jacks. Depositing organization: Massachusetts Institute of Technology. Publication: The CD155/TIGIT axis promotes and maintains immune evasion in neoantigen-expressing pancreatic cancer. Freed-Pastor WA, Lambert LJ, Ely ZA, Pattada NB, Bhutkar A, Eng G, Mercer KL, Garcia AP, Lin L, Rideout WM 3rd, Hwang WL, Schenkel JM, Jaeger AM, Bronson RT, Westcott PMK, Hether TD, Divakar P, Reeves JW, Deshpande V, Delorey T, Phillips D, Yilmaz OH, Regev A, Jacks T. Cancer Cell. 2021 Oct 11;39(10):1342-1360.e14. doi: 10.1016/j.ccell.2021.07.007. Epub 2021 Aug 5. PubMed 34358448.
Backbone
  Vector backbone: Lentivirus
  Vector type: Mouse Targeting, Lentiviral, CRISPR
  Selectable markers: Blasticidin
Growth in bacteria
  Bacterial resistance: Ampicillin, 100 μg/mL
  Growth temperature: 37°C
  Growth strain: NEB Stable
  Copy number: Unknown
Gene/Insert
  Gene/Insert name: eCas9, BlastR and sgRNA targeting the Rosa26 (R26) safe harbor locus
  gRNA/shRNA sequence: GGATTCTCCCAGGCCCAGGG
  Species: M. musculus (mouse)
Terms and licenses: Academic/Nonprofit Terms; Industry Terms: Not Available to Industry
How to cite: U6-sgR26-eCas9-T2A-BlastR was a gift from Tyler Jacks (Addgene plasmid # 172493 ; http://n2t.net/addgene:172493 ; RRID:Addgene_172493)
